>Addgene plasmid #148547 | pnYC-SpDcp2opt_1-242_AD | depositor full sequence | sequence record 290995 | Full Sequence
GGTATGGCAATGAAAGACGGTGAGCTGGTGATATGGGATAGTGTTCACCCTTGTTACACCGTTTTCCATG
AGCAAACTGAAACGTTTTCATCGCTCTGGAGTGAATACCACGACGATTTCCGGCAGTTTCTACACATATA
TTCGCAAGATGTGGCGTGTTACGGTGAAAACCTGGCCTATTTCCCTAAAGGGTTTATTGAGAATATGTTT
TTCGTCTCAGCCAATCCCTGGGTGAGTTTCACCAGTTTTGATTTAAACGTGGCCAATATGGACAACTTCT
TCGCCCCCGTTTTCACCATGGGCAAATATTATACGCAAGGCGACAAGGTGCTGATGCCGCTGGCGATTCA
GGTTCATCATGCCGTCTGTGATGGCTTCCATGTCGGCAGAATGCTTAATGAATTACAACAGTACTGCGAT
GAGTGGCAGGGCGGGGCGTAATTTTTTTAAGGCAGTTATTGGTGCCCTTAAACGCCTGGTGCTACGCCTG
AATAAGTGATAATAAGCGGATGAATGGCAGAAATTCGAAAGCAAATTCGACCCGGTCGTCGGTTCAGGGC
AGGGTCGTTAAATAGCCGCTTATGTCTATTGCTGGTTTACCGGTTTATTGACTACCGGAAGCAGTGTGAC
CGTGTGCTTCTCAAATGCCTGAGGCCAGTTTGCTCAGGCTCTCCCCGTGGAGGTAATAATTGACGATATG
ATCATTTATTCTGCCTCCCAGAGCCTGATAAAAACGGTTAGCGCTTCGTTAATACAGATGTAGGTGTTCC
ACAGGGTAGCCAGCAGCATCCTGCGATGCAGATCCGGAACATAATGGTGCAGGGCGCTTGTTTCGGCGTG
GGTATGGTGGCAGGCCCCGTGGCCGGGGGACTGTTGGGCGCTGCCGGCACCTGTCCTACGAGTTGCATGA
TAAAGAAGACAGTCATAAGTGCGGCGACGATAGTCATGCCCCGCGCCCACCGGAAGGAGCTACCGGACAG
CGGTGCGGACTGTTGTAACTCAGAATAAGAAATGAGGCCGCTCATGGCGTTGACTCTCAGTCATAGTATC
GTGGTATCACCGGTTGGTTCCACTCTCTGTTGCGGGCAACTTCAGCAGCACGTAGGGGACTTCCGCGTTT
CCAGACTTTACGAAACACGGAAACCGAAGACCATTCATGTTGTTGCTCAGGTCGCAGACGTTTTGCAGCA
GCAGTCGCTTCACGTTCGCTCGCGTATCGGTGATTCATTCTGCTAACCAGTAAGGCAACCCCGCCAGCCT
AGCCGGGTCCTCAACGACAGGAGCACGATCATGCGCACCCGTGGCCAGGACCCAACGCTGCCCGAGATGC
GCCGCGTGCGGCTGCTGGAGATGGCGGACGCGATGGATATGTTCTGCCAAGGGTTGGTTTGCGCATTCAC
AGTTCTCCGCAAGAATTGATTGGCTCCAATTCTTGGAGTGGTGAATCCGTTAGCGAGGTGCCGCCGGCTT
CCATTCAGGTCGAGGTGGCCCGGCTCCATGCACCGCGACGCAACGCGGGGAGGCAGACAAGGTATAGGGC
GGCGCCTACAATCCATGCCAACCCGTTCCATGTGCTCGCCGAGGCGGCATAAATCGCCGTGACGATCAGC
GGTCCAGTGATCGAAGTTAGGCTGGTAAGAGCCGCGAGCGATCCTTGAAGCTGTCCCTGATGGTCGTCAT
CTACCTGCCTGGACAGCATGGCCTGCAACGCGGGCATCCCGATGCCGCCGGAAGCGAGAAGAATCATAAT
GGGGAAGGCCATCCAGCCTCGCGTCGCGAACGCCAGCAAGACGTAGCCCAGCGCGTCGGCCGCCATGCCG
GCGATAATGGCCTGCTTCTCGCCGAAACGTTTGGTGGCGGGACCAGTGACGAAGGCTTGAGCGAGGGCGT
GCAAGATTCCGAATACCGCAAGCGACAGGCCGATCATCGTCGCGCTCCAGCGAAAGCGGTCCTCGCCGAA
AATGACCCAGAGCGCTGCCGGCACCTGTCCTACGAGTTGCATGATAAAGAAGACAGTCATAAGTGCGGCG
ACGATAGTCATGCCCCGCGCCCACCGGAAGGAGCTGACTGGGTTGAAGGCTCTCAAGGGCATCGGTCGAC
GCTCTCCCTTATGCGACTCCTGCATTAGGAAGCAGCCCAGTAGTAGGTTGAGGCCGTTGAGCACCGCCGC
CGCAAGGAATGGTGCATGCAAGGAGATGGCGCCCAACAGTCCCCCGGCCACGGGGCCTGCCACCATACCC
ACGCCGAAACAAGCGCTCATGAGCCCGAAGTGGCGAGCCCGATCTTCCCCATCGGTGATGTCGGCGATAT
AGGCGCCAGCAACCGCACCTGTGGCGCCGGTGATGCCGGCCACGATGCGTCCGGCGTAGAGGATCAGACT
AAGATCTCGATCCCGCGAAATTAATACGACTCACTATAGGGGAATTGTGAGCGGATAACAATTCCCCACT
AGTAATAATTTTGTTTAACTTTAAGAAGGAGATATACATATGAGCTTTACCAATGCAACCTTTAGCCAGG
TTCTGGATGATCTGAGCGCACGTTTTATTCTGAATCTGCCTGCAGAAGAACAGAGCAGCGTTGAACGTCT
GTGTTTTCAGATTGAACAGGCCCATTGGTTTTATGAGGATTTTATTCGTGCACAGAATGATCAGCTGCCG
AGCCTGGGTCTGCGTGTTTTTAGCGCAAAACTGTTTGCACATTGTCCGCTGCTGTGGAAATGGTCAAAAG
TTCATGAAGAGGCCTTTGATGATTTCCTGCGTTATAAAACCCGTATTCCGGTTCGTGGTGCAATTATGCT
GGATATGAGCATGCAGCAGTGTGTTCTGGTGAAAGGTTGGAAAGCAAGCAGCGGTTGGGGTTTTCCGAAA
GGTAAAATTGATAAAGATGAGAGCGACGTGGATTGTGCAATTCGTGAAGTTTATGAAGAAACCGGCTTTG
ATTGTAGCAGCCGTATTAATCCGAACGAGTTTATTGATATGACCATTCGTGGTCAGAATGTGCGCCTGTA
TATCATTCCGGGTATTAGCCTGGATACCCGTTTTGAAAGCCGTACCCGTAAAGAAATTAGCAAAATCGAA
TGGCACAACCTGATGGATCTGCCGACCTTCAAAAAAAACAAACCGCAGACCATGAAAAACAAATTCTATA
TGGTGATCCCGTTTCTGGCACCGCTGAAAAAATGGATCAAAAAACGTAACATTGCCAACAACACCTAGGG
ATCCTAATAGTCTAGAGCTAGCCCTAGGAGATCCGGCTGCTAACAAAGCCCGAAAGGAAGCTGAGTTGGC
TGCTGCCACCGCTGAGCAATAACTAGCATAACCCCTTGGGGCCTCTAAACGGGTCTTGAGGGGTTTTTTG
CTGAAAGGAGGAACTATATCCGGATATCCCGCAAGAGGCCCGGCAGTACCGGCATAACCAAGCCTATGCC
TACAGCATCCAGGGTGACGGTGCCGAGGATGACGATGAGCGCATTGTTAGATTTCATACACGGTGCCTGA
CTGCGTTAGCAATTTAACTGTGATAAACTACCGCATTAAAGCTTATCGATGATAAGCTGTCAAACATGAG
AATTACAACTTATATCGTATGGGGCTGACTTCAGGTGCTACATTTGAAGAGATAAATTGCACTGAAATCA
AGAAATATTTTATCTGATTAATAAGATGATCTTCTTGAGATCGTTTTGGTCTGCGCGTAATCTCTTGCTC
TGAAAACGAAAAAACCGCCTTGCAGGGCGGTTTTTCGAAGGTTCTCTGAGCTACCAACTCTTTGAACCGA
GGTAACTGGCTTGGAGGAGCGCAGTCACCAAAACTTGTCCTTTCAGTTTAGCCTTAACCGGCGCATGACT
TCAAGACTAACTCCTCTAAATCAATTACCAGTGGCTGCTGCCAGTGGTGCTTTTGCATGTCTTTCCGGGT
TGGACTCAAGACGATAGTTACCGGATAAGGCGCAGCGGTCGGACTGAACGGGGGGTTCGTGCATACAGTC
CAGCTTGGAGCGAACTGCCTACCCGGAACTGAGTGTCAGGCGTGGAATGAGACAAACGCGGCCATAACAG
CGGAATGACACCGGTAAACCGAAAGGCAGGAACAGGAGAGCGCACGAGGGAGCCGCCAGGGGGAAACGCC
TGGTATCTTTATAGTCCTGTCGGGTTTCGCCACCACTGATTTGAGCGTCAGATTTCGTGATGCTTGTCAG
GGGGGCGGAGCCTATGGAAAAACGGCTTTGCCGCGGCCCTCTCACTTCCCTGTTAAGTATCTTCCTGGCA
TCTTCCAGGAAATCTCCGCCCCGTTCGTAAGCCATTTCCGCTCGCCGCAGTCGAACGACCGAGCGTAGCG
AGTCAGTGAGCGAGGAAGCGGAATATATCCTGTATCACATATTCTGCTGACGCACCGGTGCAGCCTTTTT
TCTCCTGCCACATGAAGCACTTCACTGACACCCTCATCAGTGCCAACATAGTAAGCCAGTATACACTCCC
CTAGCGCTGATGTCCGGCGGTGCTTTTGCCGTTACGCACCACCCCGTCAGTAGCTGAACAGGAGGGACAG
CTGATAGAAACAGAAGCCACTGGAGCACCTCAAAAACACCATCATACACTAAATCAGTAAGTTGGCAGCA
TCACCCGACGCACTTTGCGCCGAATAAATACCTGTGACGGAAGATCACTTCGCAGAATAAATAAATCCTG
GTGTCCCTGTTGATACCGGGAAGCCCTGGGCCAACTTTTGGCGAAAATGAGACGTTGATCGGCACGTAAG
AGGTTCCAACTTTCACCATAATGAAATAAGATCACTACCGGGCGTATTTTTTGAGTTATCGAGATTTTCA
GGAGCTAAGGAAGCTAAAATGGAGAAAAAAATCACTGGATATACCACCGTTGATATATCCCAATGGCATC
GTAAAGAACATTTTGAGGCATTTCAGTCAGTTGCTCAATGTACCTATAACCAGACCGTTCAGCTGGATAT
TACGGCCTTTTTAAAGACCGTAAAGAAAAATAAGCACAAGTTTTATCCGGCCTTTATTCACATTCTTGCC
CGCCTGATGAATGCTCATCCGGAATTC
Features (pLannotate 1.2.2; 17 found; start..end, strand, type, name):
    739..834     -  CDS            resD (fragment): REDF_ECOLI - Also known as D. Protein inferred from homology: Swiss-Prot protein existence level 3. Acts as a repressor of transcription and as a site-specific resolvase that cleaves at the RfsF site. From Escherichia coli (strain K12).
    824..881     +  CDS            TcR (fragment): tetracycline efflux protein; tet; confers resistance to tetracycline
    878..971     -  CDS            TcR (fragment): tetracycline efflux protein; tet; confers resistance to tetracycline
   1475..2375    -  CDS            TcR (fragment): tetracycline efflux protein; tet; confers resistance to tetracycline
   2402..2420    +  promoter       T7 promoter: promoter for bacteriophage T7 RNA polymerase
   2421..2445    +  protein_bind   lac operator: The lac repressor binds to the lac operator to inhibit transcription in E. coli. This inhibition can be relieved by adding lactose or isopropyl-β-D-thiogalactopyranoside (IPTG). lac repressor encoded by lacI
   2460..2482    +  RBS            RBS: efficient ribosome binding site from bacteriophage T7 gene 10 (Olins and Rangwala, 1989)
   2490..3215    +  CDS            dcp2 (fragment): DCP2_SCHPO - Experimental evidence at protein level: Swiss-Prot protein existence level 1. Catalytic component of the decapping complex necessary for the degradation of mRNAs, both in normal mRNA turnover and in nonsense- mediated mRNA decay. Removes the 7-methyl guanine cap structure from mRNA molecules, yielding a 5'-phosphorylated mRNA fragment and 7m-GDP. Decapping is the major pathway of mRNA degradation in yeast. It occurs through deadenylation, decapping and subsequent 5' to 3' exonucleolytic decay of the transcript body. From Schizosaccharomyces pombe (strain 972 / ATCC 24843) (Fission
   3256..3305    +  CDS            SET1 (fragment): solubility-enhancement tag derived from T7 phage gene 10B
   3313..3360    +  terminator     T7 terminator: transcription terminator for bacteriophage T7 RNA polymerase
   3383..3487    -  CDS            TcR (fragment): tetracycline efflux protein; tet; confers resistance to tetracycline
   3535..3563    -  promoter       tet promoter: E. coli promoter for tetracycline efflux protein gene
   3675..4220    +  rep_origin     p15A ori: Plasmids containing the medium-copy-number p15A origin of replication can be propagated in E. coli cells that contain a second plasmid with the ColE1 origin.
   4308..4363    +  rep_origin     RSF ori (fragment): Plasmids containing the RSF 1030 origin of replication can be propagated in E. coli cells that contain additional plasmids with compatible origins.
   4482..4625    -  mobile_element IS1 (fragment): prokaryotic transposable element IS1
   4746..4848    +  promoter       cat promoter: promoter of the E. coli cat gene encoding chloramphenicol acetyltransferase
   4849..441     +  CDS            CmR (across the origin): chloramphenicol acetyltransferase; cat; confers resistance to chloramphenicol
