[The description below was written by a language model from this plasmid's Addgene catalogue record and pLannotate feature annotations shown in this document.]
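Description:
pnYC-SpDcp2opt_1-242_AD is a 5,067 bp bacterial expression plasmid for producing an N-terminal fragment (residues 1–242) of Dcp2, the catalytic subunit of the Schizosaccharomyces pombe mRNA-decapping complex, in E. coli. The catalogue lists the backbone as unknown. The annotated features nonetheless show a p15A origin of replication, a chloramphenicol acetyltransferase gene under its own cat promoter, and several fragments of a tetracycline efflux gene with its tet promoter. The expression cassette sits between these tetracycline gene fragments, so that marker appears to be disrupted, and chloramphenicol is the recorded selection. The plasmid is described as low copy. The p15A origin is compatible with ColE1-type plasmids, so in principle it can be maintained alongside a second expression vector. Short matches to resD, an RSF origin and IS1 are fragmentary and probably backbone remnants.

The payload is a standard T7 expression unit: a T7 promoter followed by a lac operator, the strong ribosome-binding site from phage T7 gene 10, the dcp2 coding fragment, and a T7 terminator. Transcription therefore requires a host supplying T7 RNA polymerase and is inducible with IPTG through relief of lac repressor binding. No lacI gene is annotated on the plasmid. The depositor notes that the insert is a synthetic gene codon-optimized for E. coli. No affinity tag is annotated. A short match to a T7 gene 10-derived solubility tag lies downstream of the coding region, next to the terminator, and may simply reflect vector sequence rather than a fusion. The plasmid comes from structural work on the Dcp2–Dcp1 decapping complex in its activated conformation, and it suits recombinant production of the Dcp2 fragment for biochemical and structural studies.
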