Addgene plasmid #148547: pnYC-SpDcp2opt_1-242_AD
Purpose: Bacterial Expression of SpDcp2opt_1-242
Depositing lab: Elisa Izaurralde. Depositing organization: Max Planck Institute for Developmental Biology. Publication: Structure of the Dcp2-Dcp1 mRNA-decapping complex in the activated conformation. Valkov E, Muthukumar S, Chang CT, Jonas S, Weichenrieder O, Izaurralde E. Nat Struct Mol Biol. 2016 Jun;23(6):574-9. doi: 10.1038/nsmb.3232. Epub 2016 May 16. PubMed 27183195.
Backbone
  Vector backbone: Unknown
  Vector type: Bacterial Expression
Growth in bacteria
  Bacterial resistance: Chloramphenicol, 25 μg/mL
  Growth temperature: 37°C
  Growth strain: DH5alpha
  Copy number: Low Copy
Gene/Insert
  Gene/Insert name: SpDcp2opt_1-242
  Species: S. pombe (fission yeast)
  Entrez Gene: dcp2 (a.k.a. SPAC19A8.12)
  Cloning method: Unknown
Terms and licenses: Academic/Nonprofit Terms; Industry Terms: Not Available to Industry
Depositor comments: GeneArt clone codon optimized for expression in E.coli Plasmids from this collection were made available to the research community and donated after the lab closed. Please note that the sequence provided by the depositing laboratory may be theoretical/predicted or based on Sanger sequencing results. There may be discrepancies between sequencing results obtained by Addgene and the depositor sequence. If an Addgene verified sequence is not available, please contact before placing your order to request that our lab fully sequence the plasmid.
How to cite: pnYC-SpDcp2opt_1-242_AD was a gift from Elisa Izaurralde (Addgene plasmid # 148547 ; http://n2t.net/addgene:148547 ; RRID:Addgene_148547)
